>Addgene plasmid #84136 | pFGC5941-PacI-ath-STTM418 | depositor partial sequence | sequence record 160692 | STTM
GGTCAGTTCATCTACATCACATTAGTTGTTGTTGTTATGGTCTAATTTAAATATGGTCTAAAGAAGAAGA
ATGGTCAGTTCATCTACATCACATTA
