>Addgene plasmid #84136 | pFGC5941-PacI-ath-STTM418 | addgene partial sequence | sequence record 166746 | pFGC-RCS-1 5'-AATAAAAACTGACTCGGA-3'
TCTCAGAATTCATGGATCCTAGGTGAGTCTAGAGAGTTAATTAAGTTTGCAAGCAGCAGATTACGGGATA
CCTGTCCGCCTTTCTTAATTAAGTTTGCAAGCAGCAGATTACCGGATACCTGTCCGCCTTTCTTAATTAA
GTTTGCAAGCAGCAGATTACGCGCAGAAAAAAAGGATCTCAAGGAGATCCTTTGGATCACGAAAAAAAAG
CCCGCTCATTAGGCGGGTTAAATTCCCGGGTACTGCAGCCGATTCATTAATGCAGGTTAACCTGGCTTAT
CGAAATTAATACGACTCACTATAGGGAGACCGGCAGATCTGATCCCTACTCCAAAAATGTCAAAGATACA
GTCTCAGAAGACCAAAGGGCTATTGAGACTTTTCAACAAAGGGTAATTTCGGGAAACCTCCTCGGATTCC
ATTGCCCAGCTATCTGTCACTTCATCGAAAGGACAGTGGAAAAGGAAGGTGGCTCCTACAAATGCCATCA
TTGCGATAAAGGAAAGGCCATCATTCAAGATGCCTCTGCCGACAGTGGTCCCAAAGATGGACCCCCACCC
ACGAGGAGCATCGTGGGAAAAGAAGACGTTCCAACCACGTCTTCAAAGCAAGTGGATTGATGTGACATCT
CCACTGACGTAAGGGATGACGCACAATCCCACCCCTACTCCAAAAATGTCAAAGATACTGTCTCAGAAGA
CCAAAGGGCTATTGAGGCTTTTCAACAAAGGGTAATTTCGGGAAACCTCCTCGGATTCCATTGCCCAGCT
ATCTGTCACCTCATCGAAAGGACAGTAGAAAAGGAAGGTG
