>Addgene plasmid #84136 | pFGC5941-PacI-ath-STTM418 | addgene partial sequence | sequence record 166747 | M13-F20 5'-TGTAAAACGACGGCCAGT-3'
TGCTGAGCCTCGACATGTTGTCGCAAAATTCGCCCTGGACCCGCCCAACGATTTGTCGTCACTGTCAAGG
TTTGACCTGCACTTCATTTGGGGCCCACATACACCAAAAAAATGCTGCATAATTCTCGGGGCAGCAAGTC
GGTTACCCGGCCGCCGTGCTGGACCGGGTTGAATGGTGCCCGTAACTTTCGGTAGAGCGGACGGCCAATA
CTCAACTTCAAGGAATCTCACCCATGCGCGCCGGCGGGGAACCGGAGTTCCCTTCAGTGAGCGTTATTAG
TTCGCCGCTCGGTGTGTCGTAGATACTAGCCCCTGGGGCACTTTTGAAATTTGAATAAGATTTATGTAAT
CAGTCTTTTAGGTTTGACCGGTTCTGCCGCTTTTTTTAAAATTGGATTTGTAATAATAAAACGCAATTGT
TTGTTATTGTGGCGCTCTATCATAGATGTCGCTATAAACCTATTCAGCACAATATATTGTTTTCATTTTA
ATATTGTACATATAAGTAGTAGGGTACAATCAGTAAATTGAACGGAGAATATTATTCATAAAAATACGAT
AGTAACGGGTGATATATTCATTAGAATGAACCGAAACCGGCGGTAAGGATCTGAGCTACACATGCTCAGG
TTTTTTACAACGTGCACAACAGAATTGAAAGCAAATATCATGCGATCATAGGCGTCTCGCATATCTCATT
AAAGCAGGACTCTAGGGACTAGTCCCGGGTCTTAATTAAGAAAGGCGGACAGGTATCCGGTAATCTGCTG
CTTGCAAACTTAATTAAGAAAGGCGGACAGGTATCCCGTAATCTGCTGCTTGCAAACTTAATTAAGAA
