>Addgene plasmid #84136 | pFGC5941-PacI-ath-STTM418 | addgene partial sequence | sequence record 167882 | T7 5'-TAATACGACTCACTATAGGG-3'
AAGATACAGTCTCAGAAGACCAAAGGGCTATTGAGACTTTTCAACAAAGGGTAATTTCGGGAAACCTCCT
CGGATTCCATTGCCCAGCTATCTGTCACTTCATCGAAAGGACAGTGGAAAAGGAAGGTGGCTCCTACAAA
TGCCATCATTGCGATAAAGGAAAGGCCATCATTCAAGATGCCTCTGCCGACAGTGGTCCCAAAGATGGAC
CCCCACCCACGAGGAGCATCGTGGGAAAAGAAGACGTTCCAACCACGTCTTCAAAGCAAGTGGATTGATG
TGACATCTCCACTGACGTAAGGGATGACGCACAATCCCACCCCTACTCCAAAAATGTCAAAGATACTGTC
TCAGAAGACCAAAGGGCTATTGAGGCTTTTCAACAAAGGGTAATTTCGGGAAACCTCCTCGGATTCCATT
GCCCAGCTATCTGTCACCTCATCGAAAGGACAGTAGAAAAGGAAGGTGGCTCCTACAAATGCCATCATTG
CGATAAAGGAAAGGCTATCATTCAAGATGCCTCTGCCGACAGTGGTCCCAAAGACGGACCCCCACCCACG
AGGAGCATCGTGGAAAAAGAAGACGTTCCAACCACGTCTTCAAAGCAAGTGGATTGATGTGACATCTCCA
CTGACATAAGGGATGACGCACAACCCCACTATCCTTCGCAAGACCCTTCCTCTATATAAGGAAGTTCATT
TCATTTGGAGAGGACAGCCCAAGCTTGGTCAGTTCATCTACATCACATTAGTTGTTGTTGTTATGGTCTA
ATTTAAATATGGTCTAAAGAAGAAGAATGGTCAGTTCATCTACATCACATTAGAATTCGGTACGCTGAAA
TCACCAGTCTCTCTCTACAAATCTATCTCTCTCTATTT
