[The description below was written by a language model from this plasmid's Addgene catalogue record.]
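Description:
pFGC5941-PacI-ath-STTM418 is a plant expression plasmid built on the pFGC5941-PacI backbone (about 8.6 kb without insert) and designed to knock down the function of microRNA 418 in Arabidopsis thaliana. It is propagated in E. coli as a high-copy plasmid under dual chloramphenicol and kanamycin selection, and it carries a Basta (phosphinothricin herbicide) resistance marker for selecting transformed plants. The record does not list the origins of replication or any T-DNA border elements, and no feature table is provided, so those details cannot be confirmed here.

The payload is a roughly 2.8 kb cassette inserted at a PacI site, with the site retained on both sides. According to the depositor's notes, this cassette comprises a doubled CaMV 35S promoter (2x35S), the short tandem target mimic STTM418, a 35S terminator and a chloramphenicol resistance gene. The chloramphenicol marker travels with the cassette, which explains the dual antibiotic requirement: kanamycin selects for the backbone and chloramphenicol for the presence of the insert. In general, an STTM is a non-coding transcript containing two imperfect binding sites for the same miRNA, joined by a short spacer. Mismatches at the normal cleavage position prevent the transcript from being sliced, so it sequesters the miRNA and triggers its degradation. Strong constitutive expression from the 2x35S promoter is therefore intended to deplete miR418 and relieve repression of its targets. This makes the construct a loss-of-function tool for studying the role of this miRNA in Arabidopsis.
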