Addgene plasmid #84136: pFGC5941-PacI-ath-STTM418
Purpose: target miRNA418 for destruction in Arabidopsis thaliana
Depositing lab: Guiliang Tang. Depositing organization: Michigan Technological University. Publication: Construction of short tandem target mimic (STTM) to block the functions of plant and animal microRNAs. Tang G, Yan J, Gu Y, Qiao M, Fan R, Mao Y, Tang X. Methods. 2012 Oct;58(2):118-25. doi: 10.1016/j.ymeth.2012.10.006. Epub 2012 Oct 23. PubMed 23098881.
Backbone
  Vector backbone: pFGC5941-PacI
  Backbone manufacturer: Guiliang Tang (Addgene plasmid # 44182)
  Backbone size w/o insert (bp): 8608
  Vector type: Plant Expression
  Selectable markers: Basta
Growth in bacteria
  Bacterial resistance: Chloramphenicol and Kanamycin, 25 & 50 μg/mL
  Growth temperature: 37°C
  Growth strain: DH5alpha
  Copy number: High Copy
Gene/Insert
  Gene/Insert name: STTM418
  Species: A. thaliana (mustard weed)
  Insert size (bp): 2846
  Promoter: 2x35S
  Cloning method: Restriction Enzyme; 5′ cloning site PacI (not destroyed); 3′ cloning site PacI (not destroyed)
  Sequencing primers: 5′ CACTATCCTTCGCAAGACCCTTCC; 3′ CAACACATGAGCGAAACCCTATAA
Terms and licenses: Academic/Nonprofit Terms; Industry Terms: Not Available to Industry
Depositor comments: The insert within this plasmid contains a 2x35S promoter, STTM, T35S and CmR.
How to cite: pFGC5941-PacI-ath-STTM418 was a gift from Guiliang Tang (Addgene plasmid # 84136 ; http://n2t.net/addgene:84136 ; RRID:Addgene_84136)
